>Addgene plasmid #173461 | pRS41K-mScarlet-I-mNeonGreen (pKBJ010) | addgene full sequence | sequence record 341940 | Addgene NGS Result
CGATACTAACGCCGCCATCCAGTGTCGAAAACGCGTGTGAAATACCGCACAGATGCGTAAGGAGAAAATA
CCGCATCAGGAAATTGTAAGCGTTAATATTTTGTTAAAATTCGCGTTAAATTTTTGTTAAATCAGCTCAT
TTTTTAACCAATAGGCCGAAATCGGCAAAATCCCTTATAAATCAAAAGAATAGACCGAGATAGGGT
[37 nt withheld, positions 207-243]
AAAGAACGTGGACTCCAACGTCAAAGG
[49 nt withheld, positions 271-319]
T
[91 nt withheld, positions 321-411]
G
[124 nt withheld, positions 413-536]
CCATTCGCCATTCAGGCTGCGCAACTGTTGGGAAGGGCGATCGGTGCGGGCCTCTTCGCTATTACGCCAG
CTGGCGAAAGGGGGATGTGCTGCAAGGCGATTAAGTTGGGTAACGCCAGGGTTTTCCCAGTCACGACGTT
GTAAAACGACGGCCAGTGAGCGCGCGTAATACGACTCACTATAGGGCGAATTGGGTACCCTATATTACCC
TGTTATCCCTACGTACGCTGCAGGTCGACGGTGGCGGTTCTGGCGGTGGCGGATCCATGGTGAGCAAGGG
CGAGGCAGTGATCAAGGAGTTCATGCGGTTCAAGGTGCACATGGAGGGCTCCATGAACGGCCACGAGTTC
GAGATCGAGGGCGAGGGCGAGGGCCGCCCCTACGAGGGCACCCAGACCGCCAAGCTGAAGGTGACCAAGG
GTGGCCCCCTGCCCTTCTCCTGGGACATCCTGTCCCCTCAGTTCATGTACGGCTCCAGGGCCTTCATCAA
GCACCCCGCCGACATCCCCGACTACTATAAGCAGTCCTTCCCCGAGGGCTTCAAGTGGGAGCGCGTGATG
AACTTCGAGGACGGCGGCGCCGTGACCGTGACCCAGGACACCTCCCTGGAGGACGGCACCCTGATCTACA
AGGTGAAGCTCCGCGGCACCAACTTCCCTCCTGACGGCCCCGTAATGCAGAAGAAGACAATGGGCTGGGA
AGCGTCCACCGAGCGGTTGTACCCCGAGGACGGCGTGCTGAAGGGCGACATTAAGATGGCCCTGCGCCTG
AAGGACGGCGGCCGCTACCTGGCGGACTTCAAGACCACCTACAAGGCCAAGAAGCCCGTGCAGATGCCCG
GCGCCTACAACGTCGACCGCAAGTTGGACATCACCTCCCACAACGAGGACTACACCGTGGTGGAACAGTA
CGAACGCTCCGAGGGCCGCCACTCCACCGGCGGCATGGACGAGCTGTACAAGCTCGACGGAGCAGGTGCT
GGTGCTGGTGCTGGAGCAATGGTTTCTAAGGGTGAAGAAGACAACATGGCTTCTTTGCCAGCTACTCACG
AATTGCACATCTTCGGTTCTATCAACGGTGTTGACTTCGACATGGTTGGTCAAGGTACTGGTAACCCAAA
CGACGGTTACGAAGAATTGAACTTGAAGTCTACTAAGGGTGACTTGCAATTCTCTCCATGGATCTTGGTT
CCACACATCGGTTACGGTTTCCACCAATACTTGCCATACCCAGACGGTATGTCTCCATTCCAAGCTGCTA
TGGTTGACGGTTCTGGTTACCAAGTTCACAGAACTATGCAATTCGAAGACGGTGCTTCTTTGACTGTTAA
CTACAGATACACTTACGAAGGTTCTCACATCAAGGGTGAAGCTCAAGTTAAGGGTACTGGTTTCCCAGCT
GACGGTCCAGTTATGACTAACTCTTTGACTGCTGCTGACTGGTGTAGATCTAAGAAGACTTACCCAAACG
ACAAGACTATCATCTCTACTTTCAAGTGGTCTTACACTACTGGTAACGGTAAGAGATACAGATCTACTGC
TAGAACTACTTACACTTTCGCTAAGCCAATGGCTGCTAACTACTTGAAGAACCAACCAATGTACGTTTTC
AGAAAGACTGAATTGAAGCACTCTAAGACTGAATTGAACTTCAAGGAATGGCAAAAGGCTTTCACTGACG
TTATGGGTATGGACGAATTGTACAAGTAAACTAGTAGTTCTTCTTTGAGATATCGATTGAACGAGCTCGA
ATTCATCGATCTATATTACCCTGTTATCCCTAGCGTAACTCAGCTTTTGTTCCCTTTAGTGAGGGTTAAT
TGCGCGCTTGGCGTAATCATGGTCATAGCTGTTTCCTGTGTGAAATTGTTATCCGCTCACAATTCCACAC
AACATACGAGCCGGAAGCATAAAGTGTAAAGCCTGGGGTGCCTAATGAGTGAGCTAACTCACATTAATTG
CGTTGCGCTCACTGCCCGCTTTCCAGTCGGGAAACCTGTCGTGCCAGCTGCATTAATGAATCGGCCAACG
CGCGGGGAGAGGCGGTTTGCGTATTGGGCGCTCTTCCGCTTCCTCGCTCACTGACTCGCTGCGCTCGGTC
GTTCGGCTGCGGCGAGCGGTATCAGCTCACTCAAAGGCGGTAATACGGTTATCCACAGAATCAGGGGATA
ACGCAGGAAAGAACATGTGAGCAAAAGGCCAGCAAAAGGCCAGGAACCGTAAAAAGGCCGCGTTGCTGGC
GTTTTTCCATAGGCTCCGCCCCCCTGACGAGCATCACAAAAATCGACGCTCAAGTCAGAGGTGGCGAAAC
CCGACAGGACTATAAAGATACCAGGCGTTTCCCCCTGGAAGCTCCCTCGTGCGCTCTCCTGTTCCGACCC
TGCCGCTTACCGGATACCTGTCCGCCTTTCTCCCTTCGGGAAGCGTGGCGCTTTCTCATAGCTCACGCTG
TAGGTATCTCAGTTCGGTGTAGGTCGTTCGCTCCAAGCTGGGCTGTGTGCACGAACCCCCCGTTCAGCCC
GACCGCTGCGCCTTATCCGGTAACTATCGTCTTGAGTCCAACCCGGTAAGACACGACTTATCGCCACTGG
CAGCAGCCACTGGTAACAGGATTAGCAGAGCGAGGTATGTAGGCGGTGCTACAGAGTTCTTGAAGTGGTG
GCCTAACTACGGCTACACTAGAAGAACAGTATTTGGTATCTGCGCTCTGCTGAAGCCAGTTACCTTCGGA
AAAAGAGTTGGTAGCTCTTGATCCGGCAAACAAACCACCGCTGGTAGCGGTGGTTTTTTTGTTTGCAAGC
AGCAGATTACGCGCAGAAAAAAAGGATCTCAAGAAGATCCTTTGATCTTTTCTACGGGGTCTGACGCTCA
GTGGAACGAAAACTCACGTTAAGGGATTTTGGTCATGAGATTATCAAAAAGGATCTTCACCTAGATCCTT
TTAAATTAAAAATGAAGTTTTAAATCAATCTAAAGTATATATGAGTAAACTTGGTCTGACAGTTACCAAT
GCTTAATCAGTGAGGCACCTATCTCAGCGATCTGTCTATTTCGTTCATCCATAGTTGCCTGACTCCCCGT
CGTGTAGATAACTACGATACGGGAGGGCTTACCATCTGGCCCCAGTGCTGCAATGATACCGCGAGACCCA
CGCTCACCGGCTCCAGATTTATCAGCAATAAACCAGCCAGCCGGAAGGGCCGAGCGCAGAAGTGGTCCTG
CAACTTTATCCGCCTCCATCCAGTCTATTAATTGTTGCCGGGAAGCTAGAGTAAGTAGTTCGCCAGTTAA
TAGTTTGCGCAACGTTGTTGCCATTGCTACAGGCATCGTGGTGTCACGCTCGTCGTTTGGTATGGCTTCA
TTCAGCTCCGGTTCCCAACGATCAAGGCGAGTTACATGATCCCCCATGTTGTGCAAAAAAGCGGTTAGCT
CCTTCGGTCCTCCGATCGTTGTCAGAAGTAAGTTGGCCGCAGTGTTATCACTCATGGTTATGGCAGCACT
GCATAATTCTCTTACTGTCATGCCATCCGTAAGATGCTTTTCTGTGACTGGTGAGTACTCAACCAAGTCA
TTCTGAGAATAGTGTATGCGGCGACCGAGTTGCTCTTGCCCGGCGTCAATACGGGATAATACCGCGCCAC
ATAGCAGAACTTTAAAAGTGCTCATCATTGGAAAACGTTCTTCGGGGCGAAAACTCTCAAGGATCTTACC
GCTGTTGAGATCCAGTTCGATGTAACCCACTCGTGCACCCAACTGATCTTCAGCATCTTTTACTTTCACC
AGCGTTTCTGGGTGAGCAAAAACAGGAAGGCAAAATGCCGCAAAAAAGGGAATAAGGGCGACACGGAAAT
GTTGAATACTCATACTCTTCCTTTTTCAATATTATTGAAGCATTTATCAGGGTTATTGTCTCATGAGCGG
ATACATATTTGAATGTATTTAGAAAAATAAACAAATAGGGGTTCCGCGCACATTTCCCCGAAAAGTGCCA
CCTGGGTCCTTTTCATCACGTGCTATAAAAATAATTATAATTTAAATTTTTTAATATAAATATATAAATT
AAAAATAGAAAGTAAAAAAAGAAATTAAAGAAAAAATAGTTTTTGTTTTCCGAAGATGTAAAAGACTCTA
GGGGGATCGCCAACAAATACTACCTTTTATCTTGCTCTTCCTGCTCTCAGGTATTAATGCCGAATTGTTT
CATCTTGTCTGTGTAGAAGACCACACACGAAAATCCTGTGATTTTACATTTTACTTATCGTTAATCGAAT
GTATATCTATTTAATCTGCTTTTCTTGTCTAATAAATATATATGTAAAGTACGCTTTTTGTTGAAATTTT
TTAAACCTTTGTTTATTTTTTTTTCTTCATTCCGTAACTCTTCTACCTTCTTTATTTACTTTCTAAAATC
CAAATACAAAACATAAAAATAAATAAACACAGAGTAAATTCCCAAATTATTCCATCATTAAAAGATACGA
GGCGCGTGTAAGTTACAGGCAAGCGATCCGTCTAAGAAACCATTATTATCATGACATTAACCTATAAAAA
TAGGCGTATCACGAGGCCCTTTCGTCTCGCGCGTTTCGGTGATGACGGTGAAAACCTCTGACACATGCAG
CTCCCGGAGACGGTCACAGCTTGTCTGTAAGCGGATGCCGGGAGCAGACAAGCCCGTCAGGGCGCGTCAG
CGGGTGTTGGCGGGTGTCGGGGCTGGCTTAACTATGCGGCATCAGAGCAGATTGTACTGAGAGTGCAGCG
ACATGGAGGCCCAGAATACCCTCCTTGACAGTCTTGACGTGCGCAGCTCAGGGGCATGATGTGACTGTCG
CCCGTACATTTAGCCCATACATCCCCATGTATAATCATTTGCATCCATACATTTTGATGGCCGCACGGCG
CGAAGCAAAAATTACGGCTCCTCGCTGCAGACCTGCGAGCAGGGAAACGCTCCCCTCACAGACGCGTTGA
ATTGTCCCCACGCCGCGCCCCTGTAGAGAAATATAAAAGGTTAGGATTTGCCACTGAGGTTCTTCTTTCA
TATACTTCCTTTTAAAATCTTGCTAGGATACAGTTCTCACATCACATCCGAACATAAACAACCATGGGTA
AGGAAAAGACTCACGTTTCGAGGCCGCGATTAAATTCCAACATGGATGCTGATTTATATGGGTATAAATG
GGCTCGCGATAATGTCGGGCAATCAGGTGCGACAATCTATCGATTGTATGGGAAGCCCGATGCGCCAGAG
TTGTTTCTGAAACATGGCAAAGGTAGCGTTGCCAATGATGTTACAGATGAGATGGTCAGACTAAACTGGC
TGACGGAATTTATGCCTCTTCCGACCATCAAGCATTTTATCCGTACTCCTGATGATGCATGGTTACTCAC
CACTGCGATCCCCGGCAAAACAGCATTCCAGGTATTAGAAGAATATCCTGATTCAGGTGAAAATATTGTT
GATGCGCTGGCAGTGTTCCTGCGCCGGTTGCATTCGATTCCTGTTTGTAATTGTCCTTTTAACAGCGATC
GCGTATTTCGTCTCGCTCAGGCGCAATCACGAATGAATAACGGTTTGGTTGATGCGAGTGATTTTGATGA
CGAGCGTAATGGCTGGCCTGTTGAACAAGTCTGGAAAGAAATGCATAAGCTTTTGCCATTCTCACCGGAT
TCAGTCGTCACTCATGGTGATTTCTCACTTGATAACCTTATTTTTGACGAGGGGAAATTAATAGGTTGTA
TTGATGTTGGACGAGTCGGAATCGCAGACCGATACCAGGATCTTGCCATCCTATGGAACTGCCTCGGTGA
GTTTTCTCCTTCATTACAGAAACGGCTTTTTCAAAAATATGGTATTGATAATCCTGATATGAATAAATTG
CAGTTTCATTTGATGCTCGATGAGTTTTTCTAATCAGTACTGACAATAAAAAGATTCTTGTTTTCAAGAA
CTTGTCATTTGTATAGTTTTTTTATATTGTAGTTGTTCTATTTTAATCAAATGTTAGCGTGATTTATATT
TTTTTTCGCCTCGACATCATCTGCCCAGATGCGAAGTTAAGTGCGCAGAAAGTAATATCATGCGTCAATC
GTATGTGAATGCTGGTCGCTATACTGCTGTCGATT
Features (pLannotate 1.2.2; 18 found; start..end, strand, type, name):
     35..80      +  misc_feature   bom (fragment): basis of mobility region from pBR322
    108..536     -  rep_origin     f1 ori (sequence partly withheld): f1 bacteriophage origin of replication; arrow indicates direction of (+) strand synthesis
    540..695     -  CDS            lacZα (fragment): LacZα fragment of β-galactosidase; lacZ fragment
    703..721     +  promoter       T7 promoter: promoter for bacteriophage T7 RNA polymerase
    803..1498    +  CDS            mScarlet-I: mScarlet-I is a basic (constitutively fluorescent) red fluorescent protein published in 2016, derived from synthetic construct. It is reported to be a rapidly-maturing monomer with moderate acid sensitivity.
   1535..2242    +  CDS            mNeonGreen: mNeonGreen is a basic (constitutively fluorescent) green/yellow fluorescent protein published in 2013, derived from Branchiostoma lanceolatum. It is reported to be a very rapidly-maturing monomer with moderate acid sensitivity.
   2339..2357    -  promoter       T3 promoter: promoter for bacteriophage T3 RNA polymerase
   2402..2418    -  protein_bind   lac operator: The lac repressor binds to the lac operator to inhibit transcription in E. coli. This inhibition can be relieved by adding lactose or isopropyl-β-D-thiogalactopyranoside (IPTG). lac repressor encoded by lacI
   2426..2456    -  promoter       lac promoter: promoter for the E. coli lac operon
   2471..2492    -  protein_bind   CAP binding site: CAP binding activates transcription in the presence of cAMP. E. coli catabolite activator protein
   2505..2597    -  CDS            lacI (fragment): lac repressor; lacI; The lac repressor binds to the lac operator to inhibit transcription in E. coli. This inhibition can be relieved by adding lactose or isopropyl-β-D-thiogalactopyranoside (IPTG).
   2780..3368    -  rep_origin     ori: high-copy-number ColE1/pMB1/pBR322/pUC origin of replication
   3539..4399    -  CDS            AmpR: β-lactamase; bla; confers resistance to ampicillin, carbenicillin, and related antibiotics
   4400..4504    -  promoter       AmpR promoter: bla
   4541..5044    +  misc_feature   CEN/ARS: S. cerevisiae CEN6 centromere fused to an autonomously replicating sequence
   5112..5147    +  CDS            rop (fragment): Rop protein, which maintains plasmids at low copy number; rop
   5249..5293    +  misc_feature   bom (fragment): basis of mobility region from pBR322
   5296..6652    +  gene           kanMX: yeast selectable marker conferring kanamycin resistance (Wach et al., 1994)
