[The description below was written by a language model from this plasmid's Addgene catalogue record and pLannotate feature annotations shown in this document.]
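Description:
pRS41K-mScarlet-I-mNeonGreen (pKBJ010) is a yeast–E. coli shuttle plasmid that serves as a C-SWAT donor for seamless C-terminal tagging of yeast genes with a tandem fluorescent protein timer. It is built on a pRS41K-type centromeric backbone described as a type I donor template. In Saccharomyces cerevisiae it is maintained through a CEN6/ARS element, which keeps it at low, stable copy number, and is selected with G418 through the kanMX cassette. In bacteria it is propagated with a ColE1/pUC-type origin and an ampicillin resistance gene. The catalogue nevertheless lists it as low copy. An f1 origin, lacZα and lac regulatory remnants, and flanking T7 and T3 promoters are carried over from the cloning-vector lineage.

The payload is a roughly 1.4 kb insert placed between the BamHI and SpeI positions of the backbone by Gibson assembly. It consists of the red fluorescent protein mScarlet-I followed, in the same orientation and after a short spacer, by the green fluorescent protein mNeonGreen. The record states that the insert has no promoter of its own, which fits its role as a donor: the tag is meant to be swapped into a genomic acceptor locus, where it is expressed as a fusion under the control of the tagged gene. The donor-specific flanking sequences that mediate the swap are not annotated in the feature table. Pairing two fluorescent proteins with different maturation kinetics lets the ratio of their signals report the age of the tagged protein pool. The associated work applies this to high-throughput analysis of protein turnover. The sequenced record is a few bases shorter than the stated total vector size.
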