Addgene plasmid #173461: pRS41K-mScarlet-I-mNeonGreen (pKBJ010)
Purpose: C-SWAT donor for Seamless tagging, contains mScarletI-mNeonGreen tandem fluorescent protein timer
Depositing lab: Anton Khmelinskii. Depositing organization: Institut fuer Molekulare Biologie (IMB Mainz). Publication: High-Throughput Analysis of Protein Turnover with Tandem Fluorescent Protein Timers. Fung JJ, Blocher-Juarez K, Khmelinskii A. Methods Mol Biol. 2022;2378:85-100. doi: 10.1007/978-1-0716-1732-8_6. PubMed 34985695.
Backbone
  Vector backbone: pRS41K-CEN ARS kanMX (type I donor template) (pMaM482)
  Backbone size w/o insert (bp): 5230
  Total vector size (bp): 6667
  Modifications to backbone: Vector pRS41K-CEN ARS kanMX (type I donor template) (pMaM482) was linearized with BamHI-HF and SpeI-HF and gel-purified. Insert mScarlet-I-mNeonGreen was PCR amplified from pRS423-mScarletI-mNeonGreen-CYC1ter (pKBJ003.1) and gel-purified. Vector and insert were assembled by Gibson and transformed into DH5α E. coli.
  Vector type: Yeast Expression
  Selectable markers: Neomycin (select with G418)
Growth in bacteria
  Bacterial resistance: Ampicillin, 100 μg/mL
  Growth temperature: 37°C
  Growth strain: DH5alpha
  Copy number: Low Copy
Gene/Insert
  Gene/Insert name: mScarlet-I-mNeonGreen
  Insert size (bp): 1440
  Promoter: no promoter
  Cloning method: Gibson Cloning
  Sequencing primers: 5′ ttaccctgttatccctac; 3′ atcgatgaattcgagctcg
Terms and licenses: Academic/Nonprofit Terms; Industry Terms: Not Available to Industry
How to cite: pRS41K-mScarlet-I-mNeonGreen (pKBJ010) was a gift from Anton Khmelinskii (Addgene plasmid # 173461 ; http://n2t.net/addgene:173461 ; RRID:Addgene_173461)
